>Addgene plasmid #141529 | TFORF0124 | depositor full sequence | sequence record 276723 | Full Sequence
TTAATGTAGTCTTATGCAATACTCTTGTAGTCTTGCAACATGGTAACGATGAGTTAGCAACATGCCTTAC
AAGGAGAGAAAAAGCACCGTGCATGCCGATTGGTGGAAGTAAGGTGGTACGATCGTGCCTTATTAGGAAG
GCAACAGACGGGTCTGACATGGATTGGACGAACCACTGAATTGCCGCATTGCAGAGATATTGTATTTAAG
TGCCTAGCTCGATACATAAACGGGTCTCTCTGGTTAGACCAGATCTGAGCCTGGGAGCTCTCTGGCTAAC
TAGGGAACCCACTGCTTAAGCCTCAATAAAGCTTGCCTTGAGTGCTTCAAGTAGTGTGTGCCCGTCTGTT
GTGTGACTCTGGTAACTAGAGATCCCTCAGACCCTTTTAGTCAGTGTGGAAAATCTCTAGCAGTGGCGCC
CGAACAGGGACTTGAAAGCGAAAGGGAAACCAGAGGAGCTCTCTCGACGCAGGACTCGGCTTGCTGAAGC
GCGCACGGCAAGAGGCGAGGGGCGGCGACTGGTGAGTACGCCAAAAATTTTGACTAGCGGAGGCTAGAAG
GAGAGAGATGGGTGCGAGAGCGTCAGTATTAAGCGGGGGAGAATTAGATCGCGATGGGAAAAAATTCGGT
TAAGGCCAGGGGGAAAGAAAAAATATAAATTAAAACATATAGTATGGGCAAGCAGGGAGCTAGAACGATT
CGCAGTTAATCCTGGCCTGTTAGAAACATCAGAAGGCTGTAGACAAATACTGGGACAGCTACAACCATCC
CTTCAGACAGGATCAGAAGAACTTAGATCATTATATAATACAGTAGCAACCCTCTATTGTGTGCATCAAA
GGATAGAGATAAAAGACACCAAGGAAGCTTTAGACAAGATAGAGGAAGAGCAAAACAAAAGTAAGACCAC
CGCACAGCAAGCGGCCGCTGATCTTCAGACCTGGAGGAGGAGATATGAGGGACAATTGGAGAAGTGAATT
ATATAAATATAAAGTAGTAAAAATTGAACCATTAGGAGTAGCACCCACCAAGGCAAAGAGAAGAGTGGTG
CAGAGAGAAAAAAGAGCAGTGGGAATAGGAGCTTTGTTCCTTGGGTTCTTGGGAGCAGCAGGAAGCACTA
TGGGCGCAGCGTCAATGACGCTGACGGTACAGGCCAGACAATTATTGTCTGGTATAGTGCAGCAGCAGAA
CAATTTGCTGAGGGCTATTGAGGCGCAACAGCATCTGTTGCAACTCACAGTCTGGGGCATCAAGCAGCTC
CAGGCAAGAATCCTGGCTGTGGAAAGATACCTAAAGGATCAACAGCTCCTGGGGATTTGGGGTTGCTCTG
GAAAACTCATTTGCACCACTGCTGTGCCTTGGAATGCTAGTTGGAGTAATAAATCTCTGGAACAGATTTG
GAATCACACGACCTGGATGGAGTGGGACAGAGAAATTAACAATTACACAAGCTTAATACACTCCTTAATT
GAAGAATCGCAAAACCAGCAAGAAAAGAATGAACAAGAATTATTGGAATTAGATAAATGGGCAAGTTTGT
GGAATTGGTTTAACATAACAAATTGGCTGTGGTATATAAAATTATTCATAATGATAGTAGGAGGCTTGGT
AGGTTTAAGAATAGTTTTTGCTGTACTTTCTATAGTGAATAGAGTTAGGCAGGGATATTCACCATTATCG
TTTCAGACCCACCTCCCAACCCCGAGGGGACCCATGCATTGCATCTCAATTAGTCAGCAACCAGGTGTGG
AAAGTCCCCAGGCTCCCCAGCAGGCAGAAGTATGCAAAGCATGCGTCTCAATTAGTCAGCAACCATAGTC
CCGCCCCTAACTCCGCCCATCCCGCCCCTAACTCCGCCCAGTTCCGCCCATTCTCCGCCCCATGGCTGAC
TAATTTTTTTTATTTATGCAGAGGCCGAGGCCGCCTCGGCCTCTGAGCTATTCCAGAAGTAGTGAGGAGG
CTTTTTTGGAGGCCTAGGCTTTTGCAAAAAGCTTTCTAGAGGTACCACCGGAGCTTACCATGACCGAGTA
CAAGCCCACGGTGCGCCTCGCCACCCGCGACGACGTCCCCAGGGCCGTACGCACCCTCGCCGCCGCGTTC
GCCGACTACCCCGCCACGCGCCACACCGTCGATCCGGACCGCCACATCGAGCGGGTCACCGAGCTGCAAG
AACTCTTCCTCACGCGCGTCGGGCTCGACATCGGCAAGGTGTGGGTCGCGGACGACGGCGCCGCCGTGGC
GGTCTGGACCACGCCGGAGAGCGTCGAAGCGGGGGCGGTGTTCGCCGAGATCGGCCCGCGCATGGCCGAG
TTGAGCGGTTCCCGGCTGGCCGCGCAGCAACAGATGGAAGGCCTCCTGGCGCCGCACCGGCCCAAGGAGC
CCGCGTGGTTCCTGGCCACCGTCGGCGTCTCGCCCGACCACCAGGGCAAGGGTCTGGGCAGCGCCGTCGT
GCTCCCCGGAGTGGAGGCGGCCGAGCGCGCCGGGGTGCCCGCCTTCCTGGAGACCTCCGCGCCCCGCAAC
CTCCCCTTCTACGAGCGGCTCGGCTTCACCGTCACCGCCGACGTCGAGGTGCCCGAAGGACCGCGCACCT
GGTGCATGACCCGCAAGCCCGGTGCCAGTTAACGAATTCTAGATCTTGAGACAAATGGCAGTATTCATCC
ACAATTTTAAAAGAAAAGGGGGGATTGGGGGGTACAGTGCAGGGGAAAGAATAGTAGACATAATAGCAAC
AGACATACAAACTAAAGAATTACAAAAACAAATTACAAAAATTCAAAATTTTCGGGTTTATTACAGGGAC
AGCAGAGATCCACTTTGGCGCCGGCTCGAGGCCTGCAGGTGCAAAGATGGATAAAGTTTTAAACAGAGAG
GAATCTTTGCAGCTAATGGACCTTCTAGGTCTTGAAAGGAGTGGGAATTGGCTCCGGTGCCCGTCAGTGG
GCAGAGCGCACATCGCCCACAGTCCCCGAGAAGTTGGGGGGAGGGGTCGGCAATTGAACCGGTGCCTAGA
GAAGGTGGCGCGGGGTAAACTGGGAAAGTGATGTCGTGTACTGGCTCCGCCTTTTTCCCGAGGGTGGGGG
AGAACCGTATATAAGTGCAGTAGTCGCCGTGAACGTTCTTTTTCGCAACGGGTTTGCCGCCAGAACACAG
GTAAGTGCCGTGTGTGGTTCCCGCGGGCCTGGCCTCTTTACGGGTTATGGCCCTTGCGTGCCTTGAATTA
CTTCCACCTGGCTGCAGTACGTGATTCTTGATCCCGAGCTTCGGGTTGGAAGTGGGTGGGAGAGTTCGAG
GCCTTGCGCTTAAGGAGCCCCTTCGCCTCGTGCTTGAGTTGAGGCCTGGCCTGGGCGCTGGGGCCGCCGC
GTGCGAATCTGGTGGCACCTTCGCGCCTGTCTCGCTGCTTTCGATAAGTCTCTAGCCATTTAAAATTTTT
GATGACCTGCTGCGACGCTTTTTTTCTGGCAAGATAGTCTTGTAAATGCGGGCCAAGATCTGCACACTGG
TATTTCGGTTTTTGGGGCCGCGGGCGGCGACGGGGCCCGTGCGTCCCAGCGCACATGTTCGGCGAGGCGG
GGCCTGCGAGCGCGGCCACCGAGAATCGGACGGGGGTAGTCTCAAGCTGGCCGGCCTGCTCTGGTGCCTG
GCCTCGCGCCGCCGTGTATCGCCCCGCCCTGGGCGGCAAGGCTGGCCCGGTCGGCACCAGTTGCGTGAGC
GGAAAGATGGCCGCTTCCCGGCCCTGCTGCAGGGAGCTCAAAATGGAGGACGCGGCGCTCGGGAGAGCGG
GCGGGTGAGTCACCCACACAAAGGAAAAGGGCCTTTCCGTCCTCAGCCGTCGCTTCATGTGACTCCACGG
AGTACCGGGCGCCGTCCAGGCACCTCGATTAGTTCTCGAGCTTTTGGAGTACGTCGTCTTTAGGTTGGGG
GGAGGGGTTTTATGCGATGGAGTTTCCCCACACTGAGTGGGTGGAGACTGAAGTTAGGCCAGCTTGGCAC
TTGATGTAATTCTCCTTGGAATTTGCCCTTTTTGAGTTTGGATCTTGGTTCATTCTCAAGCCTCAGACAG
TGGTTCAAAGTTTTTTTCTTCCATTTCAGGTGTCGTGAGGCTAGCACCGCCACCATGTACTATGCGGTTT
CCCAGGCGCGCGTGAACGCGGTCCCCGGGACCATGCTGCGGCCACAGCGGCCCGGAGACTTGCAGCTCGG
GGCCTCCCTCTACGAGCTGGTGGGCTACAGGCAGCCGCCCTCCTCCTCCTCCTCCTCCACCTCCTCCACC
TCCTCCACTTCCTCCTCCTCCACGACGGCCCCCCTCCTCCCCAAGGCTGCGCGCGAGAAGCCGGAGGCGC
CGGCCGAGCCTCCAGGCCCCGGGCCCGGGTCAGGCGCGCACCCGGGCGGCAGCGCCCGGCCGGACGCCAA
GGAGGAGCAGCAGCAGCAGCTGCGGCGCAAGATCAACAGCCGCGAGCGGAAGCGCATGCAGGACCTGAAC
CTGGCCATGGACGCCCTGCGCGAGGTCATCCTGCCCTACTCAGCGGCGCACTGCCAGGGCGCGCCCGGCC
GCAAGCTCTCCAAGATAGCCACGCTGCTGCTCGCCCGCAACTACATCCTACTGCTGGGCAGCTCGCTGCA
GGAGCTGCGCCGCGCGCTGGGCGAGGGCGCCGGGCCCGCCGCGCCGCGCCTGCTGCTGGCCGGGCTGCCC
CTGCTCGCCGCCGCGCCCGGCTCCGTGCTGCTGGCGCCCGGCGCCGTAGGACCCCCCGACGCGCTGCGCC
CCGCCAAGTACCTGTCGCTGGCGCTGGACGAGCCGCCGTGCGGCCAGTTCGCTCTCCCCGGCGGCGGCGC
AGGCGGCCCCGGCCTCTGCACCTGCGCCGTGTGCAAGTTCCCGCACCTGGTCCCGGCCAGCCTGGGCCTG
GCCGCCGTGCAGGCGCAATTCTCCAAGTAGTAATGAACTAGTCCGTAACTTGAAAGTATTTCGATTTCTT
GGCTTTATATATCTTGTGGAAAGGACGAAACAAATCGAGGATAACAACTTATACGCGTTAAGTCGACAAT
CAACCTCTGGATTACAAAATTTGTGAAAGATTGACTGGTATTCTTAACTATGTTGCTCCTTTTACGCTAT
GTGGATACGCTGCTTTAATGCCTTTGTATCATGCTATTGCTTCCCGTATGGCTTTCATTTTCTCCTCCTT
GTATAAATCCTGGTTGCTGTCTCTTTATGAGGAGTTGTGGCCCGTTGTCAGGCAACGTGGCGTGGTGTGC
ACTGTGTTTGCTGACGCAACCCCCACTGGTTGGGGCATTGCCACCACCTGTCAGCTCCTTTCCGGGACTT
TCGCTTTCCCCCTCCCTATTGCCACGGCGGAACTCATCGCCGCCTGCCTTGCCCGCTGCTGGACAGGGGC
TCGGCTGTTGGGCACTGACAATTCCGTGGTGTTGTCGGGGAAATCATCGTCCTTTCCTTGGCTGCTCGCC
TGTGTTGCCACCTGGATTCTGCGCGGGACGTCCTTCTGCTACGTCCCTTCGGCCCTCAATCCAGCGGACC
TTCCTTCCCGCGGCCTGCTGCCGGCTCTGCGGCCTCTTCCGCGTCTTCGCCTTCGCCCTCAGACGAGTCG
GATCTCCCTTTGGGCCGCCTCCCCGCGTCGACTTTAAGACCAATGACTTACAAGGCAGCTGTAGATCTTA
GCCACTTTTTAAAAGAAAAGGGGGGACTGGAAGGGCTAATTCACTCCCAACGAAGACAAGATCTGCTTTT
TGCTTGTACTGGGTCTCTCTGGTTAGACCAGATCTGAGCCTGGGAGCTCTCTGGCTAACTAGGGAACCCA
CTGCTTAAGCCTCAATAAAGCTTGCCTTGAGTGCTTCAAGTAGTGTGTGCCCGTCTGTTGTGTGACTCTG
GTAACTAGAGATCCCTCAGACCCTTTTAGTCAGTGTGGAAAATCTCTAGCAGTACGTATAGTAGTTCATG
TCATCTTATTATTCAGTATTTATAACTTGCAAAGAAATGAATATCAGAGAGTGAGAGGAACTTGTTTATT
GCAGCTTATAATGGTTACAAATAAAGCAATAGCATCACAAATTTCACAAATAAAGCATTTTTTTCACTGC
ATTCTAGTTGTGGTTTGTCCAAACTCATCAATGTATCTTATCATGTCTGGCTCTAGCTATCCCGCCCCTA
ACTCCGCCCATCCCGCCCCTAACTCCGCCCAGTTCCGCCCATTCTCCGCCCCATGGCTGACTAATTTTTT
TTATTTATGCAGAGGCCGAGGCCGCCTCGGCCTCTGAGCTATTCCAGAAGTAGTGAGGAGGCTTTTTTGG
AGGCCTAGGGACGTACCCAATTCGCCCTATAGTGAGTCGTATTACGCGCGCTCACTGGCCGTCGTTTTAC
AACGTCGTGACTGGGAAAACCCTGGCGTTACCCAACTTAATCGCCTTGCAGCACATCCCCCTTTCGCCAG
CTGGCGTAATAGCGAAGAGGCCCGCACCGATCGCCCTTCCCAACAGTTGCGCAGCCTGAATGGCGAATGG
G
[124 nt withheld, positions 6512-6635]
C
[91 nt withheld, positions 6637-6727]
A
[49 nt withheld, positions 6729-6777]
CCTTTGACGTTGGAGTCCACGTTCTTT
[37 nt withheld, positions 6805-6841]
ACCCTATCTCGGTCTATTCTTTTGATTTATAAGGGATTTTGCCGATTTCGGCCTATTGGTTAAAAAATGA
GCTGATTTAACAAAAATTTAACGCGAATTTTAACAAAATATTAACGCTTACAATTTAGGTGGCACTTTTC
GGGGAAATGTGCGCGGAACCCCTATTTGTTTATTTTTCTAAATACATTCAAATATGTATCCGCTCATGAG
ACAATAACCCTGATAAATGCTTCAATAATATTGAAAAAGGAAGAGTATGAGTATTCAACATTTCCGTGTC
GCCCTTATTCCCTTTTTTGCGGCATTTTGCCTTCCTGTTTTTGCTCACCCAGAAACGCTGGTGAAAGTAA
AAGATGCTGAAGATCAGTTGGGTGCACGAGTGGGTTACATCGAACTGGATCTCAACAGCGGTAAGATCCT
TGAGAGTTTTCGCCCCGAAGAACGTTTTCCAATGATGAGCACTTTTAAAGTTCTGCTATGTGGCGCGGTA
TTATCCCGTATTGACGCCGGGCAAGAGCAACTCGGTCGCCGCATACACTATTCTCAGAATGACTTGGTTG
AGTACTCACCAGTCACAGAAAAGCATCTTACGGATGGCATGACAGTAAGAGAATTATGCAGTGCTGCCAT
AACCATGAGTGATAACACTGCGGCCAACTTACTTCTGACAACGATCGGAGGACCGAAGGAGCTAACCGCT
TTTTTGCACAACATGGGGGATCATGTAACTCGCCTTGATCGTTGGGAACCGGAGCTGAATGAAGCCATAC
CAAACGACGAGCGTGACACCACGATGCCTGTAGCAATGGCAACAACGTTGCGCAAACTATTAACTGGCGA
ACTACTTACTCTAGCTTCCCGGCAACAATTAATAGACTGGATGGAGGCGGATAAAGTTGCAGGACCACTT
CTGCGCTCGGCCCTTCCGGCTGGCTGGTTTATTGCTGATAAATCTGGAGCCGGTGAGCGTGGGTCTCGCG
GTATCATTGCAGCACTGGGGCCAGATGGTAAGCCCTCCCGTATCGTAGTTATCTACACGACGGGGAGTCA
GGCAACTATGGATGAACGAAATAGACAGATCGCTGAGATAGGTGCCTCACTGATTAAGCATTGGTAACTG
TCAGACCAAGTTTACTCATATATACTTTAGATTGATTTAAAACTTCATTTTTAATTTAAAAGGATCTAGG
TGAAGATCCTTTTTGATAATCTCATGACCAAAATCCCTTAACGTGAGTTTTCGTTCCACTGAGCGTCAGA
CCCCGTAGAAAAGATCAAAGGATCTTCTTGAGATCCTTTTTTTCTGCGCGTAATCTGCTGCTTGCAAACA
AAAAAACCACCGCTACCAGCGGTGGTTTGTTTGCCGGATCAAGAGCTACCAACTCTTTTTCCGAAGGTAA
CTGGCTTCAGCAGAGCGCAGATACCAAATACTGTTCTTCTAGTGTAGCCGTAGTTAGGCCACCACTTCAA
GAACTCTGTAGCACCGCCTACATACCTCGCTCTGCTAATCCTGTTACCAGTGGCTGCTGCCAGTGGCGAT
AAGTCGTGTCTTACCGGGTTGGACTCAAGACGATAGTTACCGGATAAGGCGCAGCGGTCGGGCTGAACGG
GGGGTTCGTGCACACAGCCCAGCTTGGAGCGAACGACCTACACCGAACTGAGATACCTACAGCGTGAGCT
ATGAGAAAGCGCCACGCTTCCCGAAGGGAGAAAGGCGGACAGGTATCCGGTAAGCGGCAGGGTCGGAACA
GGAGAGCGCACGAGGGAGCTTCCAGGGGGAAACGCCTGGTATCTTTATAGTCCTGTCGGGTTTCGCCACC
TCTGACTTGAGCGTCGATTTTTGTGATGCTCGTCAGGGGGGCGGAGCCTATGGAAAAACGCCAGCAACGC
GGCCTTTTTACGGTTCCTGGCCTTTTGCTGGCCTTTTGCTCACATGTTCTTTCCTGCGTTATCCCCTGAT
TCTGTGGATAACCGTATTACCGCCTTTGAGTGAGCTGATACCGCTCGCCGCAGCCGAACGACCGAGCGCA
GCGAGTCAGTGAGCGAGGAAGCGGAAGAGCGCCCAATACGCAAACCGCCTCTCCCCGCGCGTTGGCCGAT
TCATTAATGCAGCTGGCACGACAGGTTTCCCGACTGGAAAGCGGGCAGTGAGCGCAACGCAATTAATGTG
AGTTAGCTCACTCATTAGGCACCCCAGGCTTTACACTTTATGCTTCCGGCTCGTATGTTGTGTGGAATTG
TGAGCGGATAACAATTTCACACAGGAAACAGCTATGACCATGATTACGCCAAGCGCGCAATTAACCCTCA
CTAAAGGGAACAAAAGCTGGAGCTGCAAGC
Features (pLannotate 1.2.2; 31 found; start..end, strand, type, name):
      5..231     +  promoter       RSV promoter: Rous sarcoma virus enhancer/promoter
    232..412     +  LTR            5' LTR (truncated): truncated 5' long terminal repeat (LTR) from HIV-1
    459..584     +  misc_feature   HIV-1 Ψ: packaging signal of human immunodeficiency virus type 1
    568..931     +  CDS            HIV-1 gag (fragment): gag protein from human immunodeficiency virus 1; gag
   1077..1310    +  misc_feature   RRE: The Rev response element (RRE) of HIV-1 allows for Rev-dependent mRNA export from the nucleus to the cytoplasm.
   1687..1713    +  CDS            Rev (fragment): human immunodeficiency virus 1 (HIV-1) Rev protein; rev; enhances nuclear export of unspliced and incompletely spliced viral mRNAs
   1720..1743    +  promoter       SV40 promoter (fragment): SV40 early promoter
   1744..1815    +  promoter       SV40 promoter (fragment): SV40 enhancer and early promoter
   1839..1974    +  rep_origin     SV40 ori: SV40 origin of replication
   2020..2616    +  CDS            PuroR (fragment): puromycin N-acetyltransferase; pac from Streptomyces; confers resistance to puromycin
   2665..2782    +  misc_feature   cPPT/CTS: central polypurine tract and central termination sequence of HIV-1
   2847..2913    +  CDS            small t antigen (fragment): SV40 (simian virus 40) small t antigen
   2920..4098    +  promoter       EF-1α promoter: strong constitutive promoter for human elongation factor EF-1α
   4115..4927    +  CDS            OLIG1: OLIG1_HUMAN - Also known as BHLHB6, BHLHE21. Experimental evidence at protein level: Swiss-Prot protein existence level 1. Promotes formation and maturation of oligodendrocytes, especially within the brain. Cooperates with OLIG2 to establish the pMN domain of the embryonic neural tube (By similarity). From Homo sapiens (Human).
   4943..4996    +  promoter       U6 promoter (fragment): RNA polymerase III promoter for human U6 snRNA
   5038..5626    +  misc_feature   WPRE: woodchuck hepatitis virus posttranscriptional regulatory element
   5677..5696    +  misc_feature   cPPT/CTS (fragment): central polypurine tract and central termination sequence of HIV-1
   5698..5931    +  LTR            3' LTR (ΔU3): self-inactivating 3' long terminal repeat (LTR) from HIV-1
   6009..6130    +  polyA_signal   SV40 poly(A) signal: SV40 polyadenylation signal
   6170..6305    +  rep_origin     SV40 ori: SV40 origin of replication
   6326..6344    -  promoter       T7 promoter: promoter for bacteriophage T7 RNA polymerase
   6352..6507    +  CDS            lacZα (fragment): LacZα fragment of β-galactosidase; lacZ fragment
   6512..6940    +  rep_origin     f1 ori (sequence partly withheld): f1 bacteriophage origin of replication; arrow indicates direction of (+) strand synthesis
   6993..7097    +  promoter       AmpR promoter: bla
   7098..7958    +  CDS            AmpR: β-lactamase; bla; confers resistance to ampicillin, carbenicillin, and related antibiotics
   8129..8717    +  rep_origin     ori: high-copy-number ColE1/pMB1/pBR322/pUC origin of replication
   8900..8992    +  CDS            lacI (fragment): lac repressor; lacI; The lac repressor binds to the lac operator to inhibit transcription in E. coli. This inhibition can be relieved by adding lactose or isopropyl-β-D-thiogalactopyranoside (IPTG).
   9005..9026    +  protein_bind   CAP binding site: CAP binding activates transcription in the presence of cAMP. E. coli catabolite activator protein
   9041..9071    +  promoter       lac promoter: promoter for the E. coli lac operon
   9079..9095    +  protein_bind   lac operator: The lac repressor binds to the lac operator to inhibit transcription in E. coli. This inhibition can be relieved by adding lactose or isopropyl-β-D-thiogalactopyranoside (IPTG). lac repressor encoded by lacI
   9140..9158    +  promoter       T3 promoter: promoter for bacteriophage T3 RNA polymerase
