[The description below was written by a language model from this plasmid's Addgene catalogue record and pLannotate feature annotations shown in this document.]
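Description:
TFORF0124 is a lentiviral mammalian expression plasmid built on the pLX_TRC317 backbone that delivers the human OLIG1 open reading frame, a basic helix-loop-helix transcription factor involved in oligodendrocyte formation and maturation. It belongs to a barcoded transcription factor ORF collection. Each member carries a unique 24-bp barcode so that the factor present in a given cell can be identified in pooled overexpression screens, such as screens for drivers of directed differentiation. The barcode is not annotated as a separate feature. The catalogue insert size exceeds the annotated OLIG1 coding region by about 100 bp, but the record does not state where the barcode sits.

The viral cassette follows a third-generation, self-inactivating design. An RSV promoter replaces the U3 of a truncated HIV-1 5' LTR to drive genomic RNA production in packaging cells. It is followed by the Ψ packaging signal with a gag fragment and by the RRE for Rev-dependent nuclear export. An SV40 early promoter drives puromycin N-acetyltransferase for selection of transduced cells. Downstream of this, a cPPT/CTS element precedes the EF-1α promoter, which constitutively expresses OLIG1. A WPRE after the ORF enhances transcript stability and expression, and the ΔU3 3' LTR inactivates the LTR promoter after integration. An SV40 polyadenylation signal lies beyond the 3' LTR. A short fragment annotated as U6 promoter between the ORF and the WPRE is probably residual or linker sequence rather than a functional Pol III unit.

In bacteria the plasmid is maintained at high copy through a ColE1/pUC-type origin with ampicillin resistance, and it also carries an f1 origin. The depositor warns that recombination can occur during propagation, as is common for LTR-containing vectors.
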