Addgene plasmid #141529: TFORF0124
Purpose: Lentiviral vector for overexpressing the OLIG1 transcription factor ORF with a unique 24-bp barcode. Barcodes facilitate identification of transcription factors in pooled screens.
Depositing lab: Feng Zhang. Depositing organization: Broad Institute. Publication: A transcription factor atlas of directed differentiation. Joung J, Ma S, Tay T, Geiger-Schuller KR, Kirchgatterer PC, Verdine VK, Guo B, Arias-Garcia MA, Allen WE, Singh A, Kuksenko O, Abudayyeh OO, Gootenberg JS, Fu Z, Macrae RK, Buenrostro JD, Regev A, Zhang F. Cell. 2023 Jan 5;186(1):209-229.e26. doi: 10.1016/j.cell.2022.11.026. PubMed 36608654.
Backbone
  Vector backbone: pLX_TRC317
  Backbone manufacturer: Broad Institute Genetic Perturbation Platform
  Backbone size w/o insert (bp): 8264
  Vector type: Mammalian Expression, Lentiviral
  Selectable markers: Puromycin
Growth in bacteria
  Bacterial resistance: Ampicillin, 100 μg/mL
  Growth temperature: 37°C
  Growth strain: NEB Stable
  Copy number: High Copy
Gene/Insert
  Gene/Insert name: OLIG1
  Species: H. sapiens (human)
  Insert size (bp): 917
  Entrez Gene: OLIG1 (a.k.a. BHLHB6, BHLHE21)
  Promoter: EF1a
  Cloning method: Unknown
  Sequencing primers: 5′ GGGTGGAGACTGAAGTTAGGCCAG; 3′ CACATAGCGTAAAAGGAGCAACATAG
Terms and licenses: Academic/Nonprofit Terms; Industry Terms: Not Available to Industry
Depositor comments: NM_138983,ENST00000382348 . The transcription factor ORF portion of this plasmid was synthesized by Genewiz. Please test multiple small colonies in case of plasmid recombination. To make this collection available in a timely manner, a portion of this collection was not fully sequenced by Addgene. If an Addgene verified full plasmid sequence is not available, please contact us prior to placing an order to request the full sequence.
How to cite: TFORF0124 was a gift from Feng Zhang (Addgene plasmid # 141529 ; http://n2t.net/addgene:141529 ; RRID:Addgene_141529)
