>Addgene plasmid #141529 | TFORF0124 | depositor partial sequence | sequence record 276724 | Insert
ACCGCCACCATGTACTATGCGGTTTCCCAGGCGCGCGTGAACGCGGTCCCCGGGACCATGCTGCGGCCAC
AGCGGCCCGGAGACTTGCAGCTCGGGGCCTCCCTCTACGAGCTGGTGGGCTACAGGCAGCCGCCCTCCTC
CTCCTCCTCCTCCACCTCCTCCACCTCCTCCACTTCCTCCTCCTCCACGACGGCCCCCCTCCTCCCCAAG
GCTGCGCGCGAGAAGCCGGAGGCGCCGGCCGAGCCTCCAGGCCCCGGGCCCGGGTCAGGCGCGCACCCGG
GCGGCAGCGCCCGGCCGGACGCCAAGGAGGAGCAGCAGCAGCAGCTGCGGCGCAAGATCAACAGCCGCGA
GCGGAAGCGCATGCAGGACCTGAACCTGGCCATGGACGCCCTGCGCGAGGTCATCCTGCCCTACTCAGCG
GCGCACTGCCAGGGCGCGCCCGGCCGCAAGCTCTCCAAGATAGCCACGCTGCTGCTCGCCCGCAACTACA
TCCTACTGCTGGGCAGCTCGCTGCAGGAGCTGCGCCGCGCGCTGGGCGAGGGCGCCGGGCCCGCCGCGCC
GCGCCTGCTGCTGGCCGGGCTGCCCCTGCTCGCCGCCGCGCCCGGCTCCGTGCTGCTGGCGCCCGGCGCC
GTAGGACCCCCCGACGCGCTGCGCCCCGCCAAGTACCTGTCGCTGGCGCTGGACGAGCCGCCGTGCGGCC
AGTTCGCTCTCCCCGGCGGCGGCGCAGGCGGCCCCGGCCTCTGCACCTGCGCCGTGTGCAAGTTCCCGCA
CCTGGTCCCGGCCAGCCTGGGCCTGGCCGCCGTGCAGGCGCAATTCTCCAAGTAGTAATGAACTAGTCCG
TAACTTGAAAGTATTTCGATTTCTTGGCTTTATATATCTTGTGGAAAGGACGAAACAAATCGAGGATAAC
AACTTAT
