>Addgene plasmid #141529 | TFORF0124 | depositor partial sequence | sequence record 276725 | Barcode
AACAAATCGAGGATAACAACTTAT
