>Addgene plasmid #141529 | TFORF0124 | addgene partial sequence | sequence record 353029 | WPRE-R 5'-CATAGCGTAAAAGGAGCAACA-3'
ATTTTGTAATCCAGAGGTTGATTGTCGACTTAACGCGTATAAGTTGTTATCCTCGATTTGTTTCGTCCTT
TCCACAAGATATATAAAGCCAAGAAATCGAAATACTTTCAAGTTACGGACTAGTTCATTACTACTTGGAG
AATTGCGCCTGCACGGCGGCCAGGCCCAGGCTGGCCGGGACCAGGTGCGGGAACTTGCACACGGCGCAGG
TGCAGAGGCCGGGGCCGCCTGCGCCGCCGCCGGGGAGAGCGAACTGGCCGCACGGCGGCTCGTCCAGCGC
CAGCGACAGGTACTTGGCGGGGCGCAGCGCGTCGGGGGGTCCTACGGCGCCGGGCGCCA
